Addgene plasmid #237903: TRBV2
Purpose: Encodes TRBV2 allele and TRAC to generate TCRs via cloning
Depositing lab: Michael Birnbaum. Depositing organization: Massachusetts Institute of Technology. Publication: Scalable TCR synthesis and screening enable antigen reactivity mapping in vitiligo. Gaglione SA, Mukkamala RS, Krishna C, Smith BE, Wadsworth MH 2nd, Jelinsky SA, Perez CR, Schmidt-Hong L, Katz EL, Gellatly KJ, Ali LR, Shen J, Holec PV, Zhao QH, Chan AO, Xu EJK, Kravarik KM, Guzova JA, Dobson CS, Singh H, Garber M, Dougan M, Dougan SK, Harris JE, Winkler A, Birnbaum ME. Immunity. 2026 Feb 10;59(2):477-493.e9. doi: 10.1016/j.immuni.2026.01.001. Epub 2026 Jan 28. PubMed 41610844.
Backbone
  Vector backbone: pGGA-select
  Backbone manufacturer: Addgene Plasmid #195714
  Backbone size w/o insert (bp): 2518
  Vector type: Synthetic Biology
Growth in bacteria
  Bacterial resistance: Chloramphenicol, 25 μg/mL
  Growth temperature: 37°C
  Growth strain: DH5alpha
  Copy number: High Copy
Gene/Insert
  Gene/Insert name: TRBV2-TRAC
  Species: H. sapiens (human)
  Insert size (bp): 417
  Mutation: None
  Entrez Gene: TRBV2 (a.k.a. TCRBV22S1A2N1T, TCRBV2S1)
  Cloning method: Unknown
Terms and licenses: Academic/Nonprofit Terms; Industry Terms: Not Available to Industry
Depositor comments: Please visit https://doi.org/10.1101/2025.04.24.649726 for bioRxiv preprint.
How to cite: TRBV2 was a gift from Michael Birnbaum (Addgene plasmid # 237903 ; http://n2t.net/addgene:237903 ; RRID:Addgene_237903)
