[The description below was written by a language model from this plasmid's Addgene catalogue record and pLannotate feature annotations shown in this document.]
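Description:
TRBV2 is a small bacterial parts plasmid built on the pGGA-select backbone and catalogued as a synthetic biology vector. It serves as a modular donor for assembling human T cell receptor genes rather than as an expression construct. It replicates in E. coli from a high-copy ColE1/pUC-type origin and is selected with chloramphenicol through a cat gene driven by its own cat promoter. A short fragment of the AmpR promoter is also annotated, but no ampicillin resistance gene is present. SP6 and T7 phage promoters flank the insert position. These are standard backbone elements that can serve as sequencing or in vitro transcription sites. No mammalian promoter, polyadenylation signal or viral element is annotated.

The payload is listed as a human TRBV2-TRAC insert with no mutations, meaning a TCR beta variable gene segment allele paired with the TCR alpha constant region. The automated annotation detects only one coding feature in this region, a fragment matching a human TCR alpha chain that spans the numbering origin of the circular sequence. This match is consistent with the TRAC portion. The TRBV2 segment is not separately called in the feature table. The annotated alpha-chain match also spans more sequence than the 417 bp insert size given in the catalogue, and the record does not explain the difference. The cloning method is recorded as unknown, and no assembly sites are annotated.

The stated purpose is to supply the TRBV2 allele and TRAC as prebuilt pieces for generating complete TCRs by cloning. The associated work describes scalable TCR synthesis and screening for antigen reactivity mapping. The plasmid would presumably be one member of a library of V-gene parts that are combined with clone-specific sequences, although the record does not describe the assembly scheme.
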