Features (pLannotate 1.2.2; 7 found; start..end, strand, type, name):
    437..455     -  promoter       T7 promoter: promoter for bacteriophage T7 RNA polymerase
    465..522     +  promoter       AmpR promoter (fragment): bla
    569..1225    -  CDS            cat: CAT_ECOLX - Experimental evidence at protein level: Swiss-Prot protein existence level 1. This enzyme is an effector of chloramphenicol resistance in bacteria. From Escherichia coli. This protein is used as a marker in many commonly used cloning vectors, such as pACYC184.
   1226..1328    -  promoter       cat promoter: promoter of the E. coli cat gene encoding chloramphenicol acetyltransferase
   1429..2017    +  rep_origin     ori: high-copy-number ColE1/pMB1/pBR322/pUC origin of replication
   2447..2465    +  promoter       SP6 promoter: promoter for bacteriophage SP6 RNA polymerase
   2585..390     +  CDS            TRA (fragment) (across the origin): TRAR2_HUMAN - Experimental evidence at protein level: Swiss-Prot protein existence level 1. The alpha chain of TRAV38-2DV8*01J31*01C*01/TRBV25- 1*01J2S3*01C2*01 alpha-beta T cell receptor (TR) clonotype that displays pan-cancer cell recognition via the invariant MR1 molecule. On CD8-positive T cell clone MC.7.G5, likely recognizes tumor-specific or -associated metabolite(s) essential for cancer cell survival, triggering killing of many cancer cell types including lung, melanoma, leukemia, colon, breast, prostate, bone and ovarian cancer cells. Mediates cancer cell cytotoxicity in an HLA-indepe
>Addgene plasmid #237903 | TRBV2 | addgene full sequence | sequence record 475795 | Addgene NGS Result
CTGAGAGACTCTAAATCCAGTGACAAGTCTGTCTGCCTATTCACCGATTTTGATTCTCAAACAAATGTGT
CACAAAGTAAGGATTCTGACGTCTATATCACAGACAAAACTGTGCTAGACATGAGGTCTATGGACTTCAA
GAGCAACAGTGCTGTGGCCTGGAGCAACAAATCTGACTTTGCATGTGCAAACGCCTTCAACAACAGCATT
ATTCCAGAAGATACCTTCTTCCCCAGCCCAGAAAGTTCCTGTGATGTCAAGCTGGTCGAGAAATCTTTTG
AAACAGATACGAACCTAAACTTTCAAAACCTGTCAGTGATTGGGTTCCGAATCCTCCTCCTGAAAGTGGC
CGGGTTTAATCTGCTCATGACGCTGCGGCTGTGGTCCAGCTGAGGAATTCATCAGAAGAGCCTCGAGGCG
GCCGCATGTGAGTCTCCCTATAGTGAGTCGTATTAATTTCGCGGGCGGAACCCCTATTTGTTTATTTTTC
TAAATACATTCAAATATGTATCCGCTCATGAGTAGCACCAGGCGTTTAAGGGCACCAATAACTGCCTTAA
AAAAATTACGCCCCGCCCTGCCACTCATCGCAGTACTGTTGTAATTCATTAAGCATTCTGCCGACATGGA
AGCCATCACAAACGGCATGATGAACCTGAATCGCCAGCGGCATCAGCACCTTGTCGCCTTGCGTATAATA
TTTGCCCATGGTGAAAACGGGGGCGAAGAAGTTGTCCATATTGGCCACGTTTAAATCAAAACTGGTGAAA
CTCACCCAGGGATTGGCTGAGACAAAAAACATATTCTCAATAAACCCTTTAGGGAAATAGGCCAGGTTTT
CACCGTAACACGCCACATCTTGCGAATATATGTGTAGAAACTGCCGGAAATCGTCGTGGTATTCACTCCA
GAGCGATGAAAACGTTTCAGTTTGCTCATGGAAAACGGTGTAACAAGGGTGAACACTATCCCATATCACC
AGCTCACCGTCTTTCATTGCCATACGAAATTCCGGATGAGCATTCATCAGGCGGGCAAGAATGTGAATAA
AGGCCGGATAAAACTTGTGCTTATTTTTCTTTACGGTCTTTAAAAAGGCCGTAATATCCAGCTGAACGGT
CTGGTTATAGGTACATTGAGCAACTGACTGAAATGCCTCAAAATGTTCTTTACGATGCCATTGGGATATA
TCAACGGTGGTATATCCAGTGATTTTTTTCTCCATTTTAGCTTCCTTAGCTCCTGAAAATCTCGATAACT
CAAAAAATACGCCCGGTAGTGATCTTATTTCATTATGGTGAAAGTTGGAACCTCTTACGTGCCGATCAAA
GTCTCATTTTCGCCAAAAGTTGTCATGACCAAAATCCCTTAACGTGAGTTTTCGTTCCACTGAGCGTCAG
ACCCCGTAGAAAAGATCAAAGGATCTTCTTGAGATCCTTTTTTTCTGCGCGTAATCTGCTGCTTGCAAAC
AAAAAAACCACCGCTACCAGCGGTGGTTTGTTTGCCGGATCAAGAGCTACCAACTCTTTTTCCGAAGGTA
ACTGGCTTCAGCAGAGCGCAGATACCAAATACTGTTCTTCTAGTGTAGCCGTAGTTAGGCCACCACTTCA
AGAACTCTGTAGCACCGCCTACATACCTCGCTCTGCTAATCCTGTTACCAGTGGCTGCTGCCAGTGGCGA
TAAGTCGTGTCTTACCGGGTTGGACTCAAGACGATAGTTACCGGATAAGGCGCAGCGGTCGGGCTGAACG
GGGGGTTCGTGCACACAGCCCAGCTTGGAGCGAACGACCTACACCGAACTGAGATACCTACAGCGTGAGC
TATGAGAAAGCGCCACGCTTCCCGAAGGGAGAAAGGCGGACAGGTATCCGGTAAGCGGCAGGGTCGGAAC
AGGAGAGCGCACGAGGGAGCTTCCAGGGGGAAACGCCTGGTATCTTTATAGTCCTGTCGGGTTTCGCCAC
CTCTGACTTGAGCGTCGATTTTTGTGATGCTCGTCAGGGGGGCGGAGCCTATGGAAAAACGCCAGCAATG
CGGCCTTTTTACGGTTCCTGGCCTTTTGCTGGCCTTTTGCTCACATGTTCTTTCCTGCGTTATCCCCTGA
TTCTGTGGATAACCGTATTACCGCCTTTGAGTGAGCTGATACCGCTCGCCGCAGCCGAACGACCGAGCGC
AGCGAGTCAGTGAGCGAGGAAGCCGAAAAATCAATAATCAGACAACAAGATGTGCGAACTCGATATTTTA
CACGACTCTCTTTACCAATTCTGCCCCGAATTACACTTAAAACGACTCAACAGCTTAACGTTGGCTTGCC
ACGCATTACTTGACTGTAAAACTCTCACTCTTACCGAACTTGGCCGTAACCTGCCAACCAAAGCGAGAAC
AAAACATAACATCAAACGAATCGACCGATTGTTAGGTAATCGTCACTTGCAGGAAGGTTTAAACGCATTT
AGGTGACACTATAGAAGTGTGTATCGCTCGAGGCTCTTCAGCATCTAGAGCCACCGGCATGAGCCACCAT
GGATACCTGGCTCGTATGCTGGGCAATTTTTAGTCTCTTGAAAGCAGGACTCACAGAACCTGAAGTCACC
CAGACTCCCAGCCATCAGGTCACACAGATGGGACAGGAAGTGATCTTGCGCTGTGTCCCCATCTCTAATC
ACTTATACTTCTATTGGTACAGACAAATCTTGGGGCAGAAAGTCGAGTTTCTGGTTTCCTTTTATAATAA
TGAAATCTCAGAGAAGTCTGAAATATTCGATGATCAATTCTCAGTTGAAAGGCCTGATGGATCAAATTTC
ACTCTGAAGATCCGGTCCACAAAGCTGGAGGACTCCTAGTCTTCGTCACGAGACGTAATGGAGACCATGC
GATATCCGTAGGTCTCGAAACCGTCTCGGGGTGAAGACATGAATCCTGACCCTGCCGTGTACCAG
